>Addgene plasmid #45893 | pEGFP-Nck1 (SH2 mut) | addgene partial sequence | sequence record 66248 | SV40-pA-R
AGCTGCAATAAACAAGTTAACAACAACAATTGCATTCATTTTATGTTTCAGGTTCAGGGGGAGGTGTGGG
AGGTTTTTTAAAGCAAGTAAAACCTCTACAAATGTGGTATGGCTGATTATGATCAGTTATCTAGATCCGG
TGGATCCCGGGCCCGCGGTACCGTCGACTGCAGAATTCTCATGATAAATGCTTGACAAGATATAATTTTT
CTCCTTGTTCACTTGTAAAAATTGGTGCCTTTTTGTAATGTTCTACAAGTTCTTCCATGGTGCTGAATTT
ACGCTGCCCAATGCAGTAGACAGTCTCTTTTAGATGGACTTTAAAATGCTTGTTTTTCCCTTGTGCTTTT
AGTGATACTGAGAAATCATTTGGCGAAGATTCACTATCTTTAATGAGGAAGTCCCCTTTATGTCCTCTTT
CATTTAATGCCATTTCTGCTTGATGCCTGGTGACTTTGCCATAATACCAAGGATTGCCAGCAAACTTTCC
GGTGAGTGAAGGCCTAATGTAATCACACTGTGGAGGTGATGGTTCCAAACCTGAAGTTAATGGATTATTC
TGCATAACGGTAACATAGTTTTTTGGTACTAGACCAACCATACCATTGATCTTCCTGCATTTCCACCACT
CTGGGTCATTTTCAGGTTTTTCAATAACATCCATTACATCTCCTTTCTCGAAATTAAGTTCTTCGTCATT
AGATGAGCTGAATGGGTAAAGAGCCTGTACCACATGCAACACTTGCCCAGTATTTAGGTTATTGACGACT
GCTGCTAATTTCTCTGACAGAGAACCCACATGGTCACCCAAAGGACTGTCACCTTCTTCAGTTACATAGT
TTGAAGGGAACCATCCAACTTGTCCATTGTAGCTACCACGCCACCACCCATCACTGCATTTCTCCATGAC
GATCACCTTTGTCCCCTTTATCAATGATAATTCATCCTCTCTCTCAGCCATGTAGTTAAATTTCACATAA
GCGGGCATGTTGAGGTC
