>Addgene plasmid #45893 | pEGFP-Nck1 (SH2 mut) | addgene partial sequence | sequence record 66249 | EGFP-C 5'-CATGGTCCTGCTGGAGTTCGTG-3'
GACGAGCTGTACAAGTCCGGACTCAGATCTCGAGAAATGGCA
[171 nt withheld, positions 43-213]
AACAGTGCTCGGAAAGCATCTATTGTGAAAAACCTAAAGGATACCTTAGGCATTGGAAAAGTGAAAAGAA
AACCTAGTGTGCCAGATTCTGCATCTCCTGCTGATGATAGTTTTGTTGACCCAGGGGAACGTCTCTATGA
CCTCAACATGCCCGCTTATGTGAAATTTAACTACATGGCTGAGAGAGAGGATGAATTATCATTGATAAAG
GGGACAAAGGTGATCGTCATGGAGAAATGCAGTGATGGGTGGTGGCGTGGTAGCTACAATGGACAAGTTG
GATGGTTCCCTTCAAACTATGTAACTGAAGAAGGTGACAGTCCTTTGGGTGACCATGTGGGTTCTCTGTC
AGAGAAATTAGCAGCAGTCGTCAATAACCTAAATACTGGGCAAGTGTTGCATGTGGTACAGGCTCTTTAC
CCATTCAGCTCATCTAATGACGAAGAACTTAATTTCGAGAAAGGAGATGTAATGGATGTTATTGAAAAAC
CTGAAAATGACCCAGAGTGGTGGAAATGCAGGAAGATCAATGGTATGGTTGGTCTAGTACCAAAAAACTA
TGTTACCGTTATGCAGAATAATCCATTAACTTCAGGTTTGGAACCATCACCTCCACAGTGTGATTACATT
AGGCCTTCACTCACCGGAAAGTTTGCTGGCAATCCTTGGTATTATGGCAAAGTCACCAGGCATCAAGCAG
AAATGGCATTAAATGAAAGAGGACATAAAGGGGACTTCCTCATTAAAGATAGTGAATCTTCGCCAAATGA
TT
