[The description below was written by a language model from this plasmid's Addgene catalogue record.]
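Description:
pEGFP-Nck1 (SH2 mut) is a mammalian expression plasmid built on the Clontech pEGFP-C1 backbone (about 4.7 kb without insert). It is propagated in E. coli under kanamycin selection. In mammalian cells the neomycin resistance marker allows selection of stable transfectants with G418. No feature table accompanies the record, so details such as the origin of replication and polyadenylation signals are not itemised, although the listed 3′ sequencing primer implies an SV40 polyA downstream of the cloning site. Copy number is recorded as unknown.

The insert is human NCK1 (NCK adaptor protein 1), placed between the XhoI and EcoRI sites, both of which were preserved. In this arrangement it is fused in frame to the C-terminus of EGFP, so the fluorescent tag sits at the N-terminus of the fusion protein. Expression is driven by the CMV promoter. The coding sequence carries an R308K substitution in the SH2 domain, and E302K and Q333H are also recorded. Nck-1 is an adaptor made up of SH3 domains and a single SH2 domain, the module that normally binds phosphotyrosine-containing partners. The construct's name indicates it is intended as an SH2-domain mutant, though the record does not describe the functional consequence of each change.

According to the depositor, the mutations were first generated in earlier work on Nck-1 and protein translation. They were then moved into pEGFP-C1 by PCR with primers carrying the two restriction sites. A matching wild-type EGFP-Nck1 plasmid exists for comparison. The construct suits transient or stable expression of a fluorescently tagged Nck-1 SH2 mutant, for example to examine its localisation or to test how far Nck-1 functions depend on the SH2 domain.
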