Addgene plasmid #45893: pEGFP-Nck1 (SH2 mut)
Depositing lab: Louise Larose. Depositing organization: McGill University. Publication: Modulation of protein translation by Nck-1. Kebache S, Zuo D, Chevet E, Larose L. Proc Natl Acad Sci U S A. 2002 Apr 16;99(8):5406-11. 10.1073/pnas.082483399 PubMed 11959995.
Backbone
  Vector backbone: pEGFP-C1
  Backbone manufacturer: Clontech
  Backbone size w/o insert (bp): 4700
  Vector type: Mammalian Expression
  Selectable markers: Neomycin (select with G418)
Growth in bacteria
  Bacterial resistance: Kanamycin, 50 μg/mL
  Growth temperature: 37°C
  Growth strain: DH5alpha
  Copy number: Unknown
Gene/Insert
  Gene/Insert name: Nck-1 SH2 mutant (alt names: NCK1; NCK adaptor protein 1)
  Species: H. sapiens (human)
  Mutation: in SH2 domain (R308K) and E302K and Q333H
  Entrez Gene: NCK1 (a.k.a. NCK, NCKalpha, nck-1)
  Promoter: CMV
  Tag / fusion protein: EGFP (N terminal on backbone)
  Cloning method: Restriction Enzyme; 5′ cloning site XhoI (not destroyed); 3′ cloning site EcoRI (not destroyed)
  Sequencing primers: 5′ EGFP-C; 3′ SV40pA-R
Terms and licenses: Academic/Nonprofit Terms; Industry Terms: Not Available to Industry
Depositor comments: Wild type pEGFP-Nck1 (Addgene plasmid 45903) is described in JBC 26:26633-44 2006 (PMID 16835242). Mutations are described in the article linked to this plasmid (PMID 11959995) and then subcloned into the pEGFP-C1 vector using PCR amplification with primers containing XhoI and EcoRI sites.
How to cite: pEGFP-Nck1 (SH2 mut) was a gift from Louise Larose (Addgene plasmid # 45893 ; http://n2t.net/addgene:45893 ; RRID:Addgene_45893)
